>Addgene plasmid #80178 | non-targeting control gRNA (BRDN0001146663) | depositor full sequence | sequence record 150834 | Full Sequence
CCCGGGTGCAAAGATGGATAAAGTTTTAAACAGAGAGGAATCTTTGCAGCTAATGGACCTTCTAGGTCTT
GAAAGGAGTGGGAATTGGCTCCGGTGCCCGTCAGTGGGCAGAGCGCACATCGCCCACAGTCCCCGAGAAG
TTGGGGGGAGGGGTCGGCAATTGATCCGGTGCCTAGAGAAGGTGGCGCGGGGTAAACTGGGAAAGTGATG
TCGTGTACTGGCTCCGCCTTTTTCCCGAGGGTGGGGGAGAACCGTATATAAGTGCAGTAGTCGCCGTGAA
CGTTCTTTTTCGCAACGGGTTTGCCGCCAGAACACAGGTAAGTGCCGTGTGTGGTTCCCGCGGGCCTGGC
CTCTTTACGGGTTATGGCCCTTGCGTGCCTTGAATTACTTCCACCTGGCTGCAGTACGTGATTCTTGATC
CCGAGCTTCGGGTTGGAAGTGGGTGGGAGAGTTCGAGGCCTTGCGCTTAAGGAGCCCCTTCGCCTCGTGC
TTGAGTTGAGGCCTGGCCTGGGCGCTGGGGCCGCCGCGTGCGAATCTGGTGGCACCTTCGCGCCTGTCTC
GCTGCTTTCGATAAGTCTCTAGCCATTTAAAATTTTTGATGACCTGCTGCGACGCTTTTTTTCTGGCAAG
ATAGTCTTGTAAATGCGGGCCAAGATCTGCACACTGGTATTTCGGTTTTTGGGGCCGCGGGCGGCGACGG
GGCCCGTGCGTCCCAGCGCACATGTTCGGCGAGGCGGGGCCTGCGAGCGCGGCCACCGAGAATCGGACGG
GGGTAGTCTCAAGCTGGCCGGCCTGCTCTGGTGCCTGGCCTCGCGCCGCCGTGTATCGCCCCGCCCTGGG
CGGCAAGGCTGGCCCGGTCGGCACCAGTTGCGTGAGCGGAAAGATGGCCGCTTCCCGGCCCTGCTGCAGG
GAGCTCAAAATGGAGGACGCGGCGCTCGGGAGAGCGGGCGGGTGAGTCACCCACACAAAGGAAAAGGGCC
TTTCCGTCCTCAGCCGTCGCTTCATGTGACTCCACGGAGTACCGGGCGCCGTCCAGGCACCTCGATTAGT
TCTCGAGCTTTTGGAGTACGTCGTCTTTAGGTTGGGGGGAGGGGTTTTATGCGATGGAGTTTCCCCACAC
TGAGTGGGTGGAGACTGAAGTTAGGCCAGCTTGGCACTTGATGTAATTCTCCTTGGAATTTGCCCTTTTT
GAGTTTGGATCTTGGTTCATTCTCAAGCCTCAGACAGTGGTTCAAAGTTTTTTTCTTCCATTTCAGGTGT
CGTGACGTACGGCCACCATGACCGAGTACAAGCCCACGGTGCGCCTCGCCACCCGCGACGACGTCCCCAG
GGCCGTACGCACCCTCGCCGCCGCGTTCGCCGACTACCCCGCCACGCGCCACACCGTCGATCCGGACCGC
CACATCGAGCGGGTCACCGAGCTGCAAGAACTCTTCCTCACGCGCGTCGGGCTCGACATCGGCAAGGTGT
GGGTCGCGGACGACGGCGCCGCCGTGGCGGTCTGGACCACGCCGGAGAGCGTCGAAGCGGGGGCGGTGTT
CGCCGAGATCGGCCCGCGCATGGCCGAGTTGAGCGGTTCCCGGCTGGCCGCGCAGCAACAGATGGAAGGC
CTCCTGGCGCCGCACCGGCCCAAGGAGCCCGCGTGGTTCCTGGCCACCGTCGGAGTCTCGCCCGACCACC
AGGGCAAGGGTCTGGGCAGCGCCGTCGTGCTCCCCGGAGTGGAGGCGGCCGAGCGCGCCGGGGTGCCCGC
CTTCCTGGAGACCTCCGCGCCCCGCAACCTCCCCTTCTACGAGCGGCTCGGCTTCACCGTCACCGCCGAC
GTCGAGGTGCCCGAAGGACCGCGCACCTGGTGCATGACCCGCAAGCCCGGTGCCTGAACGCGTTAAGTCG
ACAATCAACCTCTGGATTACAAAATTTGTGAAAGATTGACTGGTATTCTTAACTATGTTGCTCCTTTTAC
GCTATGTGGATACGCTGCTTTAATGCCTTTGTATCATGCTATTGCTTCCCGTATGGCTTTCATTTTCTCC
TCCTTGTATAAATCCTGGTTGCTGTCTCTTTATGAGGAGTTGTGGCCCGTTGTCAGGCAACGTGGCGTGG
TGTGCACTGTGTTTGCTGACGCAACCCCCACTGGTTGGGGCATTGCCACCACCTGTCAGCTCCTTTCCGG
GACTTTCGCTTTCCCCCTCCCTATTGCCACGGCGGAACTCATCGCCGCCTGCCTTGCCCGCTGCTGGACA
GGGGCTCGGCTGTTGGGCACTGACAATTCCGTGGTGTTGTCGGGGAAATCATCGTCCTTTCCTTGGCTGC
TCGCCTGTGTTGCCACCTGGATTCTGCGCGGGACGTCCTTCTGCTACGTCCCTTCGGCCCTCAATCCAGC
GGACCTTCCTTCCCGCGGCCTGCTGCCGGCTCTGCGGCCTCTTCCGCGTCTTCGCCTTCGCCCTCAGACG
AGTCGGATCTCCCTTTGGGCCGCCTCCCCGCGTCGACTTTAAGACCAATGACTTACAAGGCAGCTGTAGA
TCTTAGCCACTTTTTAAAAGAAAAGGGGGGACTGGAAGGGCTAATTCACTCCCAACGAAGACAAGATCTG
CTTTTTGCTTGTACTGGGTCTCTCTGGTTAGACCAGATCTGAGCCTGGGAGCTCTCTGGCTAACTAGGGA
ACCCACTGCTTAAGCCTCAATAAAGCTTGCCTTGAGTGCTTCAAGTAGTGTGTGCCCGTCTGTTGTGTGA
CTCTGGTAACTAGAGATCCCTCAGACCCTTTTAGTCAGTGTGGAAAATCTCTAGCAGTACGTATAGTAGT
TCATGTCATCTTATTATTCAGTATTTATAACTTGCAAAGAAATGAATATCAGAGAGTGAGAGGAACTTGT
TTATTGCAGCTTATAATGGTTACAAATAAAGCAATAGCATCACAAATTTCACAAATAAAGCATTTTTTTC
ACTGCATTCTAGTTGTGGTTTGTCCAAACTCATCAATGTATCTTATCATGTCTGGCTCTAGCTATCCCGC
CCCTAACTCCGCCCATCCCGCCCCTAACTCCGCCCAGTTCCGCCCATTCTCCGCCCCATGGCTGACTAAT
TTTTTTTATTTATGCAGAGGCCGAGGCCGCCTCGGCCTCTGAGCTATTCCAGAAGTAGTGAGGAGGCTTT
TTTGGAGGCCTAGGGACGTACCCAATTCGCCCTATAGTGAGTCGTATTACGCGCGCTCACTGGCCGTCGT
TTTACAACGTCGTGACTGGGAAAACCCTGGCGTTACCCAACTTAATCGCCTTGCAGCACATCCCCCTTTC
GCCAGCTGGCGTAATAGCGAAGAGGCCCGCACCGATCGCCCTTCCCAACAGTTGCGCAGCCTGAATGGCG
AATGGG
[124 nt withheld, positions 3367-3490]
C
[91 nt withheld, positions 3492-3582]
A
[49 nt withheld, positions 3584-3632]
CCTTTGACGTTGGAGTCCACGTTCTTT
[37 nt withheld, positions 3660-3696]
ACCCTATCTCGGTCTATTCTTTTGATTTATAAGGGATTTTGCCGATTTCGGCCTATTGGTTAAAAAATGA
GCTGATTTAACAAAAATTTAACGCGAATTTTAACAAAATATTAACGCTTACAATTTAGGTGGCACTTTTC
GGGGAAATGTGCGCGGAACCCCTATTTGTTTATTTTTCTAAATACATTCAAATATGTATCCGCTCATGAG
ACAATAACCCTGATAAATGCTTCAATAATATTGAAAAAGGAAGAGTATGAGTATTCAACATTTCCGTGTC
GCCCTTATTCCCTTTTTTGCGGCATTTTGCCTTCCTGTTTTTGCTCACCCAGAAACGCTGGTGAAAGTAA
AAGATGCTGAAGATCAGTTGGGTGCACGAGTGGGTTACATCGAACTGGATCTCAACAGCGGTAAGATCCT
TGAGAGTTTTCGCCCCGAAGAACGTTTTCCAATGATGAGCACTTTTAAAGTTCTGCTATGTGGCGCGGTA
TTATCCCGTATTGACGCCGGGCAAGAGCAACTCGGTCGCCGCATACACTATTCTCAGAATGACTTGGTTG
AGTACTCACCAGTCACAGAAAAGCATCTTACGGATGGCATGACAGTAAGAGAATTATGCAGTGCTGCCAT
AACCATGAGTGATAACACTGCGGCCAACTTACTTCTGACAACGATCGGAGGACCGAAGGAGCTAACCGCT
TTTTTGCACAACATGGGGGATCATGTAACTCGCCTTGATCGTTGGGAACCGGAGCTGAATGAAGCCATAC
CAAACGACGAGCGTGACACCACGATGCCTGTAGCAATGGCAACAACGTTGCGCAAACTATTAACTGGCGA
ACTACTTACTCTAGCTTCCCGGCAACAATTAATAGACTGGATGGAGGCGGATAAAGTTGCAGGACCACTT
CTGCGCTCGGCCCTTCCGGCTGGCTGGTTTATTGCTGATAAATCTGGAGCCGGTGAGCGTGGGTCTCGCG
GTATCATTGCAGCACTGGGGCCAGATGGTAAGCCCTCCCGTATCGTAGTTATCTACACGACGGGGAGTCA
GGCAACTATGGATGAACGAAATAGACAGATCGCTGAGATAGGTGCCTCACTGATTAAGCATTGGTAACTG
TCAGACCAAGTTTACTCATATATACTTTAGATTGATTTAAAACTTCATTTTTAATTTAAAAGGATCTAGG
TGAAGATCCTTTTTGATAATCTCATGACCAAAATCCCTTAACGTGAGTTTTCGTTCCACTGAGCGTCAGA
CCCCGTAGAAAAGATCAAAGGATCTTCTTGAGATCCTTTTTTTCTGCGCGTAATCTGCTGCTTGCAAACA
AAAAAACCACCGCTACCAGCGGTGGTTTGTTTGCCGGATCAAGAGCTACCAACTCTTTTTCCGAAGGTAA
CTGGCTTCAGCAGAGCGCAGATACCAAATACTGTTCTTCTAGTGTAGCCGTAGTTAGGCCACCACTTCAA
GAACTCTGTAGCACCGCCTACATACCTCGCTCTGCTAATCCTGTTACCAGTGGCTGCTGCCAGTGGCGAT
AAGTCGTGTCTTACCGGGTTGGACTCAAGACGATAGTTACCGGATAAGGCGCAGCGGTCGGGCTGAACGG
GGGGTTCGTGCACACAGCCCAGCTTGGAGCGAACGACCTACACCGAACTGAGATACCTACAGCGTGAGCT
ATGAGAAAGCGCCACGCTTCCCGAAGGGAGAAAGGCGGACAGGTATCCGGTAAGCGGCAGGGTCGGAACA
GGAGAGCGCACGAGGGAGCTTCCAGGGGGAAACGCCTGGTATCTTTATAGTCCTGTCGGGTTTCGCCACC
TCTGACTTGAGCGTCGATTTTTGTGATGCTCGTCAGGGGGGCGGAGCCTATGGAAAAACGCCAGCAACGC
GGCCTTTTTACGGTTCCTGGCCTTTTGCTGGCCTTTTGCTCACATGTTCTTTCCTGCGTTATCCCCTGAT
TCTGTGGATAACCGTATTACCGCCTTTGAGTGAGCTGATACCGCTCGCCGCAGCCGAACGACCGAGCGCA
GCGAGTCAGTGAGCGAGGAAGCGGAAGAGCGCCCAATACGCAAACCGCCTCTCCCCGCGCGTTGGCCGAT
TCATTAATGCAGCTGGCACGACAGGTTTCCCGACTGGAAAGCGGGCAGTGAGCGCAACGCAATTAATGTG
AGTTAGCTCACTCATTAGGCACCCCAGGCTTTACACTTTATGCTTCCGGCTCGTATGTTGTGTGGAATTG
TGAGCGGATAACAATTTCACACAGGAAACAGCTATGACCATGATTACGCCAAGCGCGCAATTAACCCTCA
CTAAAGGGAACAAAAGCTGGAGCTGCAAGCTTAATGTAGTCTTATGCAATACTCTTGTAGTCTTGCAACA
TGGTAACGATGAGTTAGCAACATGCCTTACAAGGAGAGAAAAAGCACCGTGCATGCCGATTGGTGGAAGT
AAGGTGGTACGATCGTGCCTTATTAGGAAGGCAACAGACGGGTCTGACATGGATTGGACGAACCACTGAA
TTGCCGCATTGCAGAGATATTGTATTTAAGTGCCTAGCTCGATACATAAACGGGTCTCTCTGGTTAGACC
AGATCTGAGCCTGGGAGCTCTCTGGCTAACTAGGGAACCCACTGCTTAAGCCTCAATAAAGCTTGCCTTG
AGTGCTTCAAGTAGTGTGTGCCCGTCTGTTGTGTGACTCTGGTAACTAGAGATCCCTCAGACCCTTTTAG
TCAGTGTGGAAAATCTCTAGCAGTGGCGCCCGAACAGGGACTTGAAAGCGAAAGGGAAACCAGAGGAGCT
CTCTCGACGCAGGACTCGGCTTGCTGAAGCGCGCACGGCAAGAGGCGAGGGGCGGCGACTGGTGAGTACG
CCAAAAATTTTGACTAGCGGAGGCTAGAAGGAGAGAGATGGGTGCGAGAGCGTCAGTATTAAGCGGGGGA
GAATTAGATCGCGATGGGAAAAAATTCGGTTAAGGCCAGGGGGAAAGAAAAAATATAAATTAAAACATAT
AGTATGGGCAAGCAGGGAGCTAGAACGATTCGCAGTTAATCCTGGCCTGTTAGAAACATCAGAAGGCTGT
AGACAAATACTGGGACAGCTACAACCATCCCTTCAGACAGGATCAGAAGAACTTAGATCATTATATAATA
CAGTAGCAACCCTCTATTGTGTGCATCAAAGGATAGAGATAAAAGACACCAAGGAAGCTTTAGACAAGAT
AGAGGAAGAGCAAAACAAAAGTAAGACCACCGCACAGCAAGCGGCCGCTGATCTTCAGACCTGGAGGAGG
AGATATGAGGGACAATTGGAGAAGTGAATTATATAAATATAAAGTAGTAAAAATTGAACCATTAGGAGTA
GCACCCACCAAGGCAAAGAGAAGAGTGGTGCAGAGAGAAAAAAGAGCAGTGGGAATAGGAGCTTTGTTCC
TTGGGTTCTTGGGAGCAGCAGGAAGCACTATGGGCGCAGCGTCAATGACGCTGACGGTACAGGCCAGACA
ATTATTGTCTGGTATAGTGCAGCAGCAGAACAATTTGCTGAGGGCTATTGAGGCGCAACAGCATCTGTTG
CAACTCACAGTCTGGGGCATCAAGCAGCTCCAGGCAAGAATCCTGGCTGTGGAAAGATACCTAAAGGATC
AACAGCTCCTGGGGATTTGGGGTTGCTCTGGAAAACTCATTTGCACCACTGCTGTGCCTTGGAATGCTAG
TTGGAGTAATAAATCTCTGGAACAGATTTGGAATCACACGACCTGGATGGAGTGGGACAGAGAAATTAAC
AATTACACAAGCTTAATACACTCCTTAATTGAAGAATCGCAAAACCAGCAAGAAAAGAATGAACAAGAAT
TATTGGAATTAGATAAATGGGCAAGTTTGTGGAATTGGTTTAACATAACAAATTGGCTGTGGTATATAAA
ATTATTCATAATGATAGTAGGAGGCTTGGTAGGTTTAAGAATAGTTTTTGCTGTACTTTCTATAGTGAAT
AGAGTTAGGCAGGGATATTCACCATTATCGTTTCAGACCCACCTCCCAACCCCGAGGGGACCCAGAGAGG
GCCTATTTCCCATGATTCCTTCATATTTGCATATACGATACAAGGCTGTTAGAGAGATAATTAGAATTAA
TTTGACTGTAAACACAAAGATATTAGTACAAAATACGTGACGTAGAAAGTAATAATTTCTTGGGTAGTTT
GCAGTTTTAAAATTATGTTTTAAAATGGACTATCATATGCTTACCGTAACTTGAAAGTATTTCGATTTCT
TGGCTTTATATATCTTGTGGAAAGGACGAAACACCGCCCGATGGACTATACCGAACGTTTTAGAGCTAGA
AATAGCAAGTTAAAATAAGGCTAGTCCGTTATCAACTTGAAAAAGTGGCACCGAGTCGGTGCTTTTTTAA
GCTTGGCGTAACTAGATCTTGAGACAAATGGCAGTATTCATCCACAATTTTAAAAGAAAAGGGGGGATTG
GGGGGTACAGTGCAGGGGAAAGAATAGTAGACATAATAGCAACAGACATACAAACTAAAGAATTACAAAA
ACAAATTACAAAAATTCAAAATTTTCGGGTTTATTACAGGGACAGCAGAGATCCACTTTGGCGCCGGCTC
GAGGGGG
Features (pLannotate 1.2.2; 29 found; start..end, strand, type, name):
     14..80      +  CDS            small t antigen (fragment): SV40 (simian virus 40) small t antigen
    106..317     +  promoter       EF-1α core promoter: core promoter for human elongation factor EF-1α
    318..1256    +  intron         EF-1α intron A: intron upstream of the start codon of human EF-1α
   1278..1877    +  CDS            PuroR (fragment): puromycin N-acetyltransferase; pac from Streptomyces; confers resistance to puromycin
   1893..2481    +  misc_feature   WPRE: woodchuck hepatitis virus posttranscriptional regulatory element
   2532..2551    +  misc_feature   cPPT/CTS (fragment): central polypurine tract and central termination sequence of HIV-1
   2553..2786    +  LTR            3' LTR (ΔU3): self-inactivating 3' long terminal repeat (LTR) from HIV-1
   2864..2985    +  polyA_signal   SV40 poly(A) signal: SV40 polyadenylation signal
   3025..3160    +  rep_origin     SV40 ori: SV40 origin of replication
   3181..3199    -  promoter       T7 promoter: promoter for bacteriophage T7 RNA polymerase
   3207..3362    +  CDS            lacZα (fragment): LacZα fragment of β-galactosidase; lacZ fragment
   3367..3795    +  rep_origin     f1 ori (sequence partly withheld): f1 bacteriophage origin of replication; arrow indicates direction of (+) strand synthesis
   3848..3952    +  promoter       AmpR promoter: bla
   3953..4813    +  CDS            AmpR: β-lactamase; bla; confers resistance to ampicillin, carbenicillin, and related antibiotics
   4984..5572    +  rep_origin     ori: high-copy-number ColE1/pMB1/pBR322/pUC origin of replication
   5755..5847    +  CDS            lacI (fragment): lac repressor; lacI; The lac repressor binds to the lac operator to inhibit transcription in E. coli. This inhibition can be relieved by adding lactose or isopropyl-β-D-thiogalactopyranoside (IPTG).
   5860..5881    +  protein_bind   CAP binding site: CAP binding activates transcription in the presence of cAMP. E. coli catabolite activator protein
   5896..5926    +  promoter       lac promoter: promoter for the E. coli lac operon
   5934..5950    +  protein_bind   lac operator: The lac repressor binds to the lac operator to inhibit transcription in E. coli. This inhibition can be relieved by adding lactose or isopropyl-β-D-thiogalactopyranoside (IPTG). lac repressor encoded by lacI
   5995..6013    +  promoter       T3 promoter: promoter for bacteriophage T3 RNA polymerase
   6041..6267    +  promoter       RSV promoter: Rous sarcoma virus enhancer/promoter
   6268..6448    +  LTR            5' LTR (truncated): truncated 5' long terminal repeat (LTR) from HIV-1
   6495..6620    +  misc_feature   HIV-1 Ψ: packaging signal of human immunodeficiency virus type 1
   6604..6967    +  CDS            HIV-1 gag (fragment): gag protein from human immunodeficiency virus 1; gag
   7113..7346    +  misc_feature   RRE: The Rev response element (RRE) of HIV-1 allows for Rev-dependent mRNA export from the nucleus to the cytoplasm.
   7723..7749    +  CDS            Rev (fragment): human immunodeficiency virus 1 (HIV-1) Rev protein; rev; enhances nuclear export of unspliced and incompletely spliced viral mRNAs
   7753..7993    +  promoter       U6 promoter: RNA polymerase III promoter for human U6 snRNA
   8023..8098    +  misc_RNA       gRNA scaffold: guide RNA scaffold for the Streptococcus pyogenes CRISPR/Cas9 system
   8154..8271    +  misc_feature   cPPT/CTS: central polypurine tract and central termination sequence of HIV-1
