[The description below was written by a language model from this plasmid's Addgene catalogue record and pLannotate feature annotations shown in this document.]
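Description:
Non-targeting control gRNA (BRDN0001146663) is a third-generation lentiviral guide RNA plasmid built on the lentiGuide-Puro backbone and classed as a mammalian expression, lentiviral, CRISPR vector. It is maintained in E. coli as a high-copy plasmid through a ColE1/pUC-type origin with ampicillin selection from the β-lactamase gene. The backbone also carries an f1 origin, an SV40 origin and poly(A) signal, and leftover lac and T7/T3 promoter elements from the cloning vector.

The viral transfer region begins with an RSV promoter fused to a truncated HIV-1 5' LTR, which makes genomic RNA production independent of Tat. This is followed by the Ψ packaging signal, a gag fragment, the Rev response element for Rev-dependent nuclear export, and a cPPT/CTS, which aids nuclear import of the reverse-transcribed genome. The region ends in a ΔU3 self-inactivating 3' LTR.

Two expression units lie between the LTRs. A human U6 RNA polymerase III promoter drives a 20-nucleotide spacer joined to the Streptococcus pyogenes Cas9 guide scaffold. An EF-1α core promoter with its intron A drives puromycin N-acetyltransferase, followed by a WPRE to improve transcript expression. No Cas9 coding sequence is annotated, so the nuclease has to be supplied separately, for example from a Cas9-expressing cell line.

The guide is catalogued as non-targeting, with human listed as the species. The construct therefore serves as a negative control alongside gene-targeting guides in the same backbone. Puromycin selects for transduced cells, and the control guide gives a baseline for effects of transduction, selection and Cas9/gRNA expression that do not depend on cutting at a particular locus.
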