Addgene plasmid #80178: non-targeting control gRNA (BRDN0001146663)
Purpose: 3rd generation lentiviral gRNA plasmid, non-targeting control gRNA
Depositing lab: John Doench & David Root. Depositing organization: Broad Institute. Publication: Optimized sgRNA design to maximize activity and minimize off-target effects of CRISPR-Cas9. Doench JG, Fusi N, Sullender M, Hegde M, Vaimberg EW, Donovan KF, Smith I, Tothova Z, Wilen C, Orchard R, Virgin HW, Listgarten J, Root DE. Nat Biotechnol. 2016 Jan 18. doi: 10.1038/nbt.3437. PubMed 26780180.
Backbone
  Vector backbone: lentiGuide-Puro
  Backbone manufacturer: Zhang Lab (Addgene plasmid # 52963)
  Vector type: Mammalian Expression, Lentiviral, CRISPR
  Selectable markers: Puromycin
Growth in bacteria
  Bacterial resistance: Ampicillin, 100 μg/mL
  Growth temperature: 37°C
  Growth strain: DH5alpha
  Copy number: High Copy
Gene/Insert
  Gene/Insert name: Non-targeting control gRNA
  gRNA/shRNA sequence: CCCGATGGACTATACCGAAC
  Species: H. sapiens (human)
  Promoter: hU6
  Cloning method: Unknown
  Sequencing primers: 5′ U6-F; 3′ pS2-R
Terms and licenses: Academic/Nonprofit Terms; Industry Terms: Not Available to Industry
How to cite: non-targeting control gRNA (BRDN0001146663) was a gift from John Doench & David Root (Addgene plasmid # 80178 ; http://n2t.net/addgene:80178 ; RRID:Addgene_80178)
