>Addgene plasmid #80178 | non-targeting control gRNA (BRDN0001146663) | depositor partial sequence | sequence record 150835 | Target Sequence
CCCGATGGACTATACCGAAC
