>Addgene plasmid #80178 | non-targeting control gRNA (BRDN0001146663) | addgene partial sequence | sequence record 189085 | hU6-F
TAGAAAGTAATAATTTCTTGGGTAGTTTGCAGTTTTAAAATTATGTTTTAAAATGGACTATCATATGCTT
ACCGTAACTTGAAAGTATTTCGATTTCTTGGCTTTATATATCTTGTGGAAAGGACGAAACACCGCCCGAT
GGACTATACCGAACGTTTTAGAGCTAGAAATAGCAAGTTAAAATAAGGCTAGTCCGTTATCAACTTGAAA
AAGTGGCACCGAGTCGGTGCTTTTTTAAGCTTGGCGTAACTAGATCTTGAGACAAATGGCAGTATTCATC
CACAATTTTAAAAGAAAAGGGGGGATTGGGGGGTACAGTGCAGGGGAAAGAATAGTAGACATAATAGCAA
CAGACATACAAACTAAAGAATTACAAAAACAAATTACAAAAATTCAAAATTTTCGGGTTTATTACAGGGA
CAGCAGAGATCCACTTTGGCGCCGGCTCGAGGGGGCCCGGGTGCAAAGATGGATAAAGTTTTAAACAGAG
AGGAATCTTTGCAGCTAATGGACCTTCTAGGTCTTGAAAGGAGTGGGAATTGGCTCCGGTGCCCGTCAGT
GGGCAGAGCG
